Addgene plasmid #65996: J23107_AB
Purpose: MoClo Basic Part: Constitutive promoter - Anderson series - medium strength [A:J23107:B]
Depositing lab: Douglas Densmore. Depositing organization: Boston University Main Campus. Publication: CIDAR MoClo: Improved MoClo Assembly Standard and New E. coli Part Library Enable Rapid Combinatorial Design for Synthetic and Traditional Biology. Iverson SV, Haddock TL, Beal J, Densmore DM. ACS Synth Biol. 2016 Jan 15;5(1):99-103. doi: 10.1021/acssynbio.5b00124. Epub 2015 Nov 4. PubMed 26479688.
Backbone
  Vector backbone: DVA
  Vector type: Synthetic Biology
Growth in bacteria
  Bacterial resistance: Ampicillin, 100 μg/mL
  Growth temperature: 37°C
  Growth strain: DH5alpha
  Copy number: Unknown
Gene/Insert
  Gene/Insert name: Constitutive promoter (alt name: Basic Part - Promoter)
  Species: Synthetic
  Cloning method: Unknown
Terms and licenses: Academic/Nonprofit Terms; Industry Terms: Not Available to Industry
How to cite: J23107_AB was a gift from Douglas Densmore (Addgene plasmid # 65996 ; http://n2t.net/addgene:65996 ; RRID:Addgene_65996)
