[The description below was written by a language model from this plasmid's Addgene catalogue record and pLannotate feature annotations shown in this document.]
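Description:
J23107_AB is a small (about 2.1 kb) synthetic-biology part plasmid from the CIDAR MoClo library for E. coli, carrying a single basic part in the DVA destination vector backbone. The part is J23107, a member of the Anderson series of synthetic constitutive bacterial promoters, described in the record as medium strength. The "AB" designation and the notation [A:J23107:B] indicate that the promoter is flanked by the A and B fusion sites of the MoClo standard. In this hierarchical Golden Gate-style system, these sites define the overhangs exposed on release by a Type IIS restriction enzyme and therefore fix the part's position at the start of a transcriptional unit, upstream of a ribosome binding site, coding sequence and terminator taken from other library plasmids.

The annotated features are almost entirely backbone. They comprise a high-copy ColE1/pUC-type origin of replication for propagation in E. coli, the β-lactamase gene (AmpR) with its own bla promoter for ampicillin selection, and a putative bacterial transcription terminator. A BioBrick prefix and suffix bracket the cloning region across the origin of the circular sequence. The promoter itself and its fusion sites were not picked up by the automated annotation, presumably because the part is so short, but they would lie in the small interval between the prefix and suffix. Although the catalogue lists copy number as unknown, the origin annotation suggests a high-copy plasmid.

The construct is not an expression vector in its own right. It serves as a reusable, standardised promoter module for one-pot combinatorial assembly of genetic devices. It can be used alongside other Anderson promoters of differing strength to tune constitutive expression levels in E. coli circuits.
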