Features (pLannotate 1.2.2; 6 found; start..end, strand, type, name):
     51..71      +  misc_feature   BioBrick suffix: universal suffix for all parts
    248..836     -  rep_origin     ori: high-copy-number ColE1/pMB1/pBR322/pUC origin of replication
   1007..1867    -  CDS            AmpR: β-lactamase; bla; confers resistance to ampicillin, carbenicillin, and related antibiotics
   1868..1972    -  promoter       AmpR promoter: bla
   2062..2105    -  terminator     bacterial terminator: putative bacterial transcription terminator
   2108..2129    +  misc_feature   BioBrick prefix: BioBrick prefix for parts that do not start with "ATG"
>Addgene plasmid #65996 | J23107_AB | depositor full sequence | sequence record 114085 | J23107_AB sequence 2143 bps
GGAGTTTACGGCTAGCTCAGCCCTAGGTATTATGCTAGCTACTAGAGACCTACTAGTAGCGGCCGCTGCA
GGCTTCCTCGCTCACTGACTCGCTGCGCTCGGTCGTTCGGCTGCGGCGAGCGGTATCAGCTCACTCAAAG
GCGGTAATACGGTTATCCACAGAATCAGGGGATAACGCAGGAAAGAACATGTGAGCAAAAGGCCAGCAAA
AGGCCAGGAACCGTAAAAAGGCCGCGTTGCTGGCGTTTTTCCACAGGCTCCGCCCCCCTGACGAGCATCA
CAAAAATCGACGCTCAAGTCAGAGGTGGCGAAACCCGACAGGACTATAAAGATACCAGGCGTTTCCCCCT
GGAAGCTCCCTCGTGCGCTCTCCTGTTCCGACCCTGCCGCTTACCGGATACCTGTCCGCCTTTCTCCCTT
CGGGAAGCGTGGCGCTTTCTCATAGCTCACGCTGTAGGTATCTCAGTTCGGTGTAGGTCGTTCGCTCCAA
GCTGGGCTGTGTGCACGAACCCCCCGTTCAGCCCGACCGCTGCGCCTTATCCGGTAACTATCGTCTTGAG
TCCAACCCGGTAAGACACGACTTATCGCCACTGGCAGCAGCCACTGGTAACAGGATTAGCAGAGCGAGGT
ATGTAGGCGGTGCTACAGAGTTCTTGAAGTGGTGGCCTAACTACGGCTACACTAGAAGAACAGTATTTGG
TATCTGCGCTCTGCTGAAGCCAGTTACCTTCGGAAAAAGAGTTGGTAGCTCTTGATCCGGCAAACAAACC
ACCGCTGGTAGCGGTGGTTTTTTTGTTTGCAAGCAGCAGATTACGCGCAGAAAAAAAGGATCTCAAGAAG
ATCCTTTGATCTTTTCTACGGGGTCTGACGCTCAGTGGAACGAAAACTCACGTTAAGGGATTTTGGTCAT
GAGATTATCAAAAAGGATCTTCACCTAGATCCTTTTAAATTAAAAATGAAGTTTTAAATCAATCTAAAGT
ATATATGAGTAAACTTGGTCTGACAGTTACCAATGCTTAATCAGTGAGGCACCTATCTCAGCGATCTGTC
TATTTCGTTCATCCATAGTTGCCTGACTCCCCGTCGTGTAGATAACTACGATACGGGAGGGCTTACCATC
TGGCCCCAGTGCTGCAATGATACCGCGCGACCCACGCTCACCGGCTCCAGATTTATCAGCAATAAACCAG
CCAGCCGGAAGGGCCGAGCGCAGAAGTGGTCCTGCAACTTTATCCGCCTCCATCCAGTCTATTAATTGTT
GCCGGGAAGCTAGAGTAAGTAGTTCGCCAGTTAATAGTTTGCGCAACGTTGTTGCCATTGCTACAGGCAT
CGTGGTGTCACGCTCGTCGTTTGGTATGGCTTCATTCAGCTCCGGTTCCCAACGATCAAGGCGAGTTACA
TGATCCCCCATGTTGTGCAAAAAAGCGGTTAGCTCCTTCGGTCCTCCGATCGTTGTCAGAAGTAAGTTGG
CCGCAGTGTTATCACTCATGGTTATGGCAGCACTGCATAATTCTCTTACTGTCATGCCATCCGTAAGATG
CTTTTCTGTGACTGGTGAGTACTCAACCAAGTCATTCTGAGAATAGTGTATGCGGCGACCGAGTTGCTCT
TGCCCGGCGTCAATACGGGATAATACCGCGCCACATAGCAGAACTTTAAAAGTGCTCATCATTGGAAAAC
GTTCTTCGGGGCGAAAACTCTCAAGGATCTTACCGCTGTTGAGATCCAGTTCGATGTAACCCACTCGTGC
ACCCAACTGATCTTCAGCATCTTTTACTTTCACCAGCGTTTCTGGGTGAGCAAAAACAGGAAGGCAAAAT
GCCGCAAAAAAGGGAATAAGGGCGACACGGAAATGTTGAATACTCATACTCTTCCTTTTTCAATATTATT
GAAGCATTTATCAGGGTTATTGTCTCATGAGCGGATACATATTTGAATGTATTTAGAAAAATAAACAAAT
AGGGGTTCCGCGCACATTTCCCCGAAAAGTGCCACCTGACGTCTAAGAAACCATTATTATCATGACATTA
ACCTATAAAAATAGGCGTATCACGAGGCAGAATTTCAGATAAAAAAAATCCTTAGCTTTCGCTAAGGATG
ATTTCTGGAATTCGCGGCCGCTTCTAGAGACTAGTGGGTCTCA
