>Addgene plasmid #65996 | J23107_AB | addgene partial sequence | sequence record 114084 | MoCloR 5'-gccacctgacgtctaagaaacc-3'
ATAGGCGTATCACGAGGCAGAATTTCAGATAAAAAAAATCCTTAGCTTTCGCTAAGGATGATTTCTGGAA
TTCGCGGCCGCTTCTAGAGACTAGTGGGTCTCAGGAGTTTACGGCTAGCTCAGCCCTAGGTATTATGCTA
GCTACTAGAGACCTACTAGTAGCGGCCGCTGCAGGCTTCCTCGCTCACTGACTCGCTGCGCTCGGTCGTT
CGGCTGCGGCGAGCGGTATCAGCTCACTCAAAGGCGGTAATACGGTTATCCACAGAATCAGGGGATAACG
CAGGAAAGAACATGTGAGCAAAAGGCCAGCAAAAGGCCAGGAACCGTAAAAAGGCCGCGTTGCTGGCGTT
TTTCCACAGGCTCCGCCCCCCTGACGAGCATCACAAAAATCGACGCTCAAGTCAGAGGTGGCGAAACCCG
ACAGGACTATAAAGATACCAGGCGTTTCCCCCTGGAAGCTCCCTCGTGCGCTCTCCTGTTCCGACCCTGC
CGCTTACCGGATACCTGTCCGCCTTTCTCCCTTCGGGAAGCGTGGCGCTTTCTCATAGCTCACGCTGTAG
GTATCTCAGTTCGGTGTAGGTCGTTCGCTCCAAGCTGGGCTGTGTGCACGAACCCCCCGTTCAGCCCGAC
CGCTGCGCCTTATCCGGTAACTATCGTCTTGAGTCCAACCCGGTAAGACACGACTTATCGCCACTGGCAG
CAGCCACTGGTAACAGGATTAGCAGAGCGAGGTATGTAGGCGGTGCTACAGAGTTCTTGAAGTGGTGGCC
TAACTACGGCTACACTAGAAGAACAGTATTTGGTATCTGCGCTCTGCTGAAGCCAGTTACCTTCGGAAA
